Addgene plasmid #195182: pTRIPZ-NUDT17-C-HA-Puro
Purpose: Lentiviral vector for DOX-inducible NUDT17 gene expression with C-terminal HA tag. Gateway expression system. Selection by puromycin.
Depositing lab: Stephanie Roessler. Depositing organization: Universitaetsklinikum Heidelberg.
Backbone
  Vector backbone: pTRIPZ
  Backbone size w/o insert (bp): 12383
  Total vector size (bp): 13367
  Vector type: Mammalian Expression, Lentiviral
  Selectable markers: Puromycin
Growth in bacteria
  Bacterial resistance: Ampicillin, 100 μg/mL
  Growth temperature: 37°C
  Growth strain: NEB Stable
  Copy number: Unknown
Gene/Insert
  Gene/Insert name: NUDT17
  Species: H. sapiens (human)
  Insert size (bp): 984
  Entrez Gene: NUDT17
  Promoter: CMV promoter
  Tag / fusion protein: HA (C terminal on insert)
  Cloning method: Gateway Cloning
  Sequencing primers: 5′ pTRIPZ-CMV-F; 3′ pTRIPZ-UbqC-R
Terms and licenses: Academic/Nonprofit Terms; Industry Terms: Not Available to Industry
How to cite: pTRIPZ-NUDT17-C-HA-Puro was a gift from Stephanie Roessler (Addgene plasmid # 195182 ; http://n2t.net/addgene:195182 ; RRID:Addgene_195182)
