[The description below was written by a language model from this plasmid's Addgene catalogue record and pLannotate feature annotations shown in this document.]
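Description:
pTRIPZ-NUDT17-C-HA-Puro is an HIV-1-based lentiviral vector built on the pTRIPZ backbone for doxycycline-inducible expression of human NUDT17 in mammalian cells. It is about 13.4 kb in total and is maintained in E. coli through a high-copy ColE1/pUC-type origin with ampicillin resistance. An f1 origin and an EM7-driven bleomycin/Zeocin resistance gene are also annotated. The viral framework comprises a truncated 5' LTR, the Ψ packaging signal with a gag fragment, the RRE for Rev-dependent export of the genomic RNA, the cPPT/CTS, a WPRE that enhances transcript expression, and a ΔU3 self-inactivating 3' LTR. The backbone outside the LTRs also carries an SV40 promoter followed by fragments of hygromycin and bleomycin resistance genes, which appear to be remnants and are not listed as selectable markers.

The 984 bp NUDT17 open reading frame was introduced by Gateway cloning and lies between attB1 and attB2 sites, followed in frame by a C-terminal HA epitope (annotated as a fragment of a 3xHA tag). The catalogue lists the promoter as CMV. The feature table shows more specifically a tight TRE promoter, in which tet operator repeats are fused to a minimal CMV promoter. Downstream, a human ubiquitin C promoter constitutively drives a bicistronic transcript encoding rtTA3, flanked by loxP511 sites, and puromycin N-acetyltransferase translated through an EMCV IRES. The vector therefore supplies its own transactivator: rtTA3 binds the TRE only in the presence of doxycycline and switches on NUDT17-HA, while puromycin selects stably transduced cells. It suits controlled overexpression studies of this putative nucleoside diphosphate hydrolase, with the HA tag allowing detection of the expressed protein.
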