Features (pLannotate 1.2.2; 38 found; start..end, strand, type, name):
    370..627     +  LTR            5' LTR (truncated): truncated 5' long terminal repeat (LTR) from HIV-1
    674..799     +  misc_feature   HIV-1 Ψ: packaging signal of human immunodeficiency virus type 1
    783..1121    +  CDS            HIV-1 gag (fragment): gag protein from human immunodeficiency virus 1; gag
   1296..1529    +  misc_feature   RRE: The Rev response element (RRE) of HIV-1 allows for Rev-dependent mRNA export from the nucleus to the cytoplasm.
   1906..2006    +  CDS            Rev (fragment): human immunodeficiency virus 1 (HIV-1) Rev protein; rev; enhances nuclear export of unspliced and incompletely spliced viral mRNAs
   2056..2173    +  misc_feature   cPPT/CTS: central polypurine tract and central termination sequence of HIV-1
   2238..2612    -  CDS            BleoR: antibiotic-binding protein; Sh ble from Streptoalloteichus hindustanus; confers resistance to bleomycin, phleomycin, and Zeocin™
   2632..2679    -  promoter       EM7 promoter: synthetic bacterial promoter&nbsp
   2706..2984    +  promoter       tight TRE promoter (fragment): Tet-responsive promoter PTight, consisting of seven tet operator sequences followed by the minimal CMV promoter
   2995..3019    +  protein_bind   attB1: mutant version of attB; recombination site for the Gateway® BP reaction BP Clonase™
   3022..4005    +  CDS            NUDT17: NUD17_HUMAN - Experimental evidence at protein level: Swiss-Prot protein existence level 1. Probably mediates the hydrolysis of some nucleoside diphosphate derivatives. From Homo sapiens (Human).
   4012..4039    +  CDS            3xHA (fragment): three tandem HA epitope tags
   4047..4071    -  protein_bind   attB2: mutant version of attB; recombination site for the Gateway® BP reaction BP Clonase™
   4110..5321    +  promoter       UbC promoter: human ubiquitin C promoter
   5334..5367    +  protein_bind   loxP511: Cre-mediated recombination occurs in the 8-bp core sequence (GTATACAT). loxP511 sites are compatible with each other, but incompatible with wild-type loxP sites. Cre recombinase
   5374..6081    +  CDS            rtTA3: reverse tetracycline transactivator 3 activates expression from Tet-responsive promoters in the presence of doxycycline
   6082..6115    +  protein_bind   loxP511: Cre-mediated recombination occurs in the 8-bp core sequence (GTATACAT). loxP511 sites are compatible with each other, but incompatible with wild-type loxP sites. Cre recombinase
   6138..6710    +  misc_feature   IRES: internal ribosome entry site (IRES) of the encephalomyocarditis virus (EMCV)
   6719..7315    +  CDS            PuroR: puromycin N-acetyltransferase; pac from Streptomyces alboniger; confers resistance to puromycin
   7331..7919    +  misc_feature   WPRE: woodchuck hepatitis virus posttranscriptional regulatory element
   7936..8124    +  CDS            nef (fragment): NEF_HV1Z2 - Experimental evidence at protein level: Swiss-Prot protein existence level 1. Extracellular Nef protein targets CD4(+) T-lymphocytes for apoptosis by interacting with CXCR4 surface receptors. From Human immunodeficiency virus type 1 group M subtype D (isolate Z2/CDC-Z34) (HIV-1).
   8126..8359    +  LTR            3' LTR (ΔU3): self-inactivating 3' long terminal repeat (LTR) from HIV-1
   8466..8690    +  polyA_signal   bGH poly(A) signal: bovine growth hormone polyadenylation signal
   8694..8715    +  promoter       SV40 promoter (fragment): SV40 enhancer and early promoter
   8736..9164    +  rep_origin     f1 ori (sequence partly withheld): f1 bacteriophage origin of replication; arrow indicates direction of (+) strand synthesis
   9178..9507    +  promoter       SV40 promoter: SV40 enhancer and early promoter
   9556..10585   +  CDS            HygR (fragment): aminoglycoside phosphotransferase from E. coli; aph(4)-Ia; confers resistance to hygromycin
  10595..10720   +  CDS            ble (fragment): BLE_KLEPN - Experimental evidence at protein level: Swiss-Prot protein existence level 1. Binding protein with a strong affinity to the bleomycin family of antibiotics. Binds to CL990; an antimitotic-antibiotic compound. From Klebsiella pneumoniae.
  10715..10836   +  polyA_signal   SV40 poly(A) signal: SV40 polyadenylation signal
  10907..10929   -  protein_bind   lac operator (fragment): The lac repressor binds to the lac operator to inhibit transcription in E. coli. This inhibition can be relieved by adding lactose or isopropyl-β-D-thiogalactopyranoside (IPTG). lac repressor encoded by lacI
  10933..10963   -  promoter       lac promoter: promoter for the E. coli lac operon
  10978..10999   -  protein_bind   CAP binding site: CAP binding activates transcription in the presence of cAMP. E. coli catabolite activator protein
  11012..11104   -  CDS            lacI (fragment): lac repressor; lacI; The lac repressor binds to the lac operator to inhibit transcription in E. coli. This inhibition can be relieved by adding lactose or isopropyl-β-D-thiogalactopyranoside (IPTG).
  11287..11875   -  rep_origin     ori: high-copy-number ColE1/pMB1/pBR322/pUC origin of replication
  12046..12906   -  CDS            AmpR: β-lactamase; bla; confers resistance to ampicillin, carbenicillin, and related antibiotics
  12907..13011   -  promoter       AmpR promoter: bla
  13059..13193   +  polyA_signal   SV40 poly(A) signal: SV40 polyadenylation signal
  13360..322     +  CDS            nef (fragment) (across the origin): NEF_HV1BR - Experimental evidence at protein level: Swiss-Prot protein existence level 1. Extracellular Nef protein targets CD4(+) T-lymphocytes for apoptosis by interacting with CXCR4 surface receptors (PubMed:14990729). From Human immunodeficiency virus type 1 group M subtype B (isolate BRU/LAI) (HIV-1).
>Addgene plasmid #195182 | pTRIPZ-NUDT17-C-HA-Puro | addgene full sequence | sequence record 423138 | Addgene NGS Result
GCTAATTCACTCCCAAAGAAGACAAGATATCCTTGATCTGTGGATCTACCACACACAAGGCTACTTCCCT
GATTAGCAGAACTACACACCAGGGCCAGGGGTCAGATATCCACTGACCTTTGGATGGTGCTACAAGCTAG
TACCAGTTGAGCCAGATAAGGTAGAAGAGGCCAATAAAGGAGAGAACACCAGCTTGTTACACCCTGTGAG
CCTGCATGGGATGGATGACCCGGAGAGAGAAGTGTTAGAGTGGAGGTTTGACAGCCGCCTAGCATTTCAT
CACGTGGCCCGAGAGCTGCATCCGGAGTACTTCAAGAACTGCTGATATCGAGCTTGCTACAAGGGACTTT
CCGCTGGGGACTTTCCAGGGAGGCGTGGCCTGGGCGGGACTGGGGAGTGGCGAGCCCTCAGATCCTGCAT
ATAAGCAGCTGCTTTTTGCCTGTACTGGGTCTCTCTGGTTAGACCAGATCTGAGCCTGGGAGCTCTCTGG
CTAACTAGGGAACCCACTGCTTAAGCCTCAATAAAGCTTGCCTTGAGTGCTTCAAGTAGTGTGTGCCCGT
CTGTTGTGTGACTCTGGTAACTAGAGATCCCTCAGACCCTTTTAGTCAGTGTGGAAAATCTCTAGCAGTG
GCGCCCGAACAGGGACTTGAAAGCGAAAGGGAAACCAGAGGAGCTCTCTCGACGCAGGACTCGGCTTGCT
GAAGCGCGCACGGCAAGAGGCGAGGGGCGGCGACTGGTGAGTACGCCAAAAATTTTGACTAGCGGAGGCT
AGAAGGAGAGAGATGGGTGCGAGAGCGTCAGTATTAAGCGGGGGAGAATTAGATCGCGATGGGAAAAAAT
TCGGTTAAGGCCAGGGGGAAAGAAAAAATATAAATTAAAACATATAGTATGGGCAAGCAGGGAGCTAGAA
CGATTCGCAGTTAATCCTGGCCTGTTAGAAACATCAGAAGGCTGTAGACAAATACTGGGACAGCTACAAC
CATCCCTTCAGACAGGATCAGAAGAACTTAGATCATTATATAATACAGTAGCAACCCTCTATTGTGTGCA
TCAAAGGATAGAGATAAAAGACACCAAGGAAGCTTTAGACAAGATAGAGGAAGAGCAAAACAAAAGTAAG
ACCACCGCACAGCAAGCGGCCGGCCGCTGATCTTCAGACCTGGAGGAGGAGATATGAGGGACAATTGGAG
AAGTGAATTATATAAATATAAAGTAGTAAAAATTGAACCATTAGGAGTAGCACCCACCAAGGCAAAGAGA
AGAGTGGTGCAGAGAGAAAAAAGAGCAGTGGGAATAGGAGCTTTGTTCCTTGGGTTCTTGGGAGCAGCAG
GAAGCACTATGGGCGCAGCGTCAATGACGCTGACGGTACAGGCCAGACAATTATTGTCTGGTATAGTGCA
GCAGCAGAACAATTTGCTGAGGGCTATTGAGGCGCAACAGCATCTGTTGCAACTCACAGTCTGGGGCATC
AAGCAGCTCCAGGCAAGAATCCTGGCTGTGGAAAGATACCTAAAGGATCAACAGCTCCTGGGGATTTGGG
GTTGCTCTGGAAAACTCATTTGCACCACTGCTGTGCCTTGGAATGCTAGTTGGAGTAATAAATCTCTGGA
ACAGATTTGGAATCACACGACCTGGATGGAGTGGGACAGAGAAATTAACAATTACACAAGCTTAATACAC
TCCTTAATTGAAGAATCGCAAAACCAGCAAGAAAAGAATGAACAAGAATTATTGGAATTAGATAAATGGG
CAAGTTTGTGGAATTGGTTTAACATAACAAATTGGCTGTGGTATATAAAATTATTCATAATGATAGTAGG
AGGCTTGGTAGGTTTAAGAATAGTTTTTGCTGTACTTTCTATAGTGAATAGAGTTAGGCAGGGATATTCA
CCATTATCGTTTCAGACCCACCTCCCAACCCCGAGGGGACCCGACAGGCCCGAAGGAATAGAAGAAGAAG
GTGGAGAGAGAGACAGAGACAGATCCATTCGATTAGTGAACGGATCGGCACTGCGTGCGCCAATTCTGCA
GACAAATGGCAGTATTCATCCACAATTTTAAAAGAAAAGGGGGGATTGGGGGGTACAGTGCAGGGGAAAG
AATAGTAGACATAATAGCAACAGACATACAAACTAAAGAATTACAAAAACAAATTACAAAAATTCAAAAT
TTTCGGGTTTATTACAGGGACAGCAGAGATCCAGTTTGGTTAGTACCGGGCCCGCTCTAGTCCGGAATCA
GTCCTGCTCCTCGGCCACGAAGTGCACGCAGTTGCCGGCCGGGTCGCGCAGGGCGAACTCCCGCCCCCAC
GGCTGCTCGCCGATCTCGGTCATGGCCGGCCCGGAGGCGTCCCGGAAGTTCGTGGACACGACCTCCGACC
ACTCGGCGTACAGCTCGTCCAGGCCGCGCACCCACACCCAGGCCAGGGTGTTGTCCGGCACCACCTGGTC
CTGGACCGCGCTGATGAACAGGGTCACGTCGTCCCGGACCACACCGGCGAAGTCGTCCTCCACGAAGTCC
CGGGAGAACCCGAGCCGGTCGGTCCAGAACTCGACCGCTCCGGCGACGTCGCGCGCGGTGAGCACCGGAA
CGGCACTGGTCAACTTGGCCATGGTGGCCCTCCTATAGTGAGTCGTATTATACTATGCCGATATACTATG
CCGATGATTAATTGTCAACACGTGCTGCAGGTCCGAGGTTCTAGACGAGTTTACTCCCTATCAGTGATAG
AGAACGATGTCGAGTTTACTCCCTATCAGTGATAGAGAACGTATGTCGAGTTTACTCCCTATCAGTGATA
GAGAACGTATGTCGAGTTTACTCCCTATCAGTGATAGAGAACGTATGTCGAGTTTATCCCTATCAGTGAT
AGAGAACGTATGTCGAGTTTACTCCCTATCAGTGATAGAGAACGTATGTCGAGGTAGGCGTGTACGGTGG
GAGGCCTATATAAGCAGAGCTCGTTTAGTGAACCGTCAGATCGCACCGGTGGGGACAAGTTTGTACAAAA
AAGCAGGCTCCATGGCCGAGGTGAGAGTGCAGCTGCTGCTGAGCAGAAGACCCGAGTCCGTGAGTTTTGC
TAGAAGCGTGTGTGGTCTGCTGGGCGCCGGCCCGGGACTGGGCACCTGGCCCATCCACTGCAGCCTGAAG
AGAGGCAGACTGGTGCTGAGCTCAAGACCCTTTCCGGGCGCTAGCGCTCGCCTGCCGCTGCAGAGACCCC
CTTTTTGTCCTTTTGCCGCGTTAGAGGAACGTCCTAGAGTGCCCGGCGCGGAGCTCCCGACCGATCGCGG
AGTGGACCTGGGCGTGGCCGTGATCCTGCAGAGCAGCGACAAGACCGTGCTGCTGACAAGAAGAGCGCGA
ACACTGAGCGTGAGCCCCAATCTGTGGGTGCCCCCCGGCGGCCACGTAGAACTGGAGGAGGAATTACTGG
ACGGCGGCCTGAGAGAACTGTGGGAAGAGAGCGGCCTGCACCTGCCCCAAGGGCAGTTCAGCTGGGTGCC
CCTGGGCCTGTGGGAGAGCGCCTACCCCCCTAGACTGAGCTGGGGCCTGCCCAAGTACCACCACATCGTG
CTGTACCTGCTGGTGATCAGCCAAGAGTCTCAGCAGCAGCTGCAAGCTAGAATTCAGCCCAACCCCAACG
AAGTGAGCGCCCTAATGTGGCTAACCCCCGATGTGGCCGCCGCCGTGGCAGCAGCCGAAGACGGCACTGA
GACCCCCGGCCTGCTTCCCCAAGACCTGCCCCCCTCAGTACTGGCCGTGGAACTGGAAGAGGACGGTAGA
GCTAGACCCCTGGTGCTGCACATGAGCACCCTGCTGAGAATGATCCCCACCATGGCCGAGGACAAGGAGA
GAGTGAGCACCGGCACCAAGTTCGCCCTGAAGTTGTGGTTACAACACCTCGGCAGAACACCCCCTCCCTG
CAAAAGCGCCGCATATCTGGACCCCGGCCCCGCCAAGGAGGAGTGGAACATGGACCCCCTGCCCCCCAAC
CAAGGCAGCGGCAAGCTAGGTTACCCATACGATGTTCCAGATTACGCTTGAAATTAACCCAGCTTTCTTG
TACAAAGTGGTCCCCTGACTACAAAGACGATGACGACAAGTGAACGCGTGGCCTCCGCGCCGGGTTTTGG
CGCCTCCCGCGGGCGCCCCCCTCCTCACGGCGAGCGCTGCCACGTCAGACGAAGGGCGCAGCGAGCGTCC
TGATCCTTCCGCCCGGACGCTCAGGACAGCGGCCCGCTGCTCATAAGACTCGGCCTTAGAACCCCAGTAT
CAGCAGAAGGACATTTTAGGACGGGACTTGGGTGACTCTAGGGCACTGGTTTTCTTTCCAGAGAGCGGAA
CAGGCGAGGAAAAGTAGTCCCTTCTCGGCGATTCTGCGGAGGGATCTCCGTGGGGCGGTGAACGCCGATG
ATTATATAAGGACGCGCCGGGTGTGGCACAGCTAGTTCCGTCGCAGCCGGGATTTGGGTCGCGGTTCTTG
TTTGTGGATCGCTGTGATCGTCACTTGGTGAGTAGCGGGCTGCTGGGCTGGCCGGGGCTTTCGTGGCCGC
CGGGCCGCTCGGTGGGACGGAAGCGTGTGGAGAGACCGCCAAGGGCTGTAGTCTGGGTCCGCGAGCAAGG
TTGCCCTGAACTGGGGGTTGGGGGGAGCGCAGCAAAATGGCGGCTGTTCCCGAGTCTTGAATGGAAGACG
CTTGTGAGGCGGGCTGTGAGGTCGTTGAAACAAGGTGGGGGGCATGGTGGGCGGCAAGAACCCAAGGTCT
TGAGGCCTTCGCTAATGCGGGAAAGCTCTTATTCGGGTGAGATGGGCTGGGGCACCATCTGGGGACCCTG
ACGTGAAGTTTGTCACTGACTGGAGAACTCGGTTTGTCGTCTGTTGCGGGGGCGGCAGTTATGGCGGTGC
CGTTGGGCAGTGCACCCGTACCTTTGGGAGCGCGCGCCCTCGTCGTGTCGTGACGTCACCCGTTCTGTTG
GCTTATAATGCAGGGTGGGGCCACCTGCCGGTAGGTGTGCGGTAGGCTTTTCTCCGTCGCAGGACGCAGG
GTTCGGGCCTAGGGTAGGCTCTCCTGAATCGACAGGCGCCGGACCTCTGGTGAGGGGAGGGATAAGTGAG
GCGTCAGTTTCTTTGGTCGGTTTTATGTACCTATCTTCTTAAGTAGCTGAAGCTCCGGTTTTGAACTATG
CGCTCGGGGTTGGCGAGTGTGTTTTGTGAAGTTTTTTAGGCACCTTTTGAAATGTAATCATTTGGGTCAA
TATGTAATTTTCAGTGTTAGACTAGTAAATTGTCCGCTAAATTCTGGCCGTTTTTGGCTTTTTTGTTAGA
CGCTAGCGGATCCATAACTTCGTATAGTATACATTATACGAAGTTATGCCACCATGTCTAGGCTGGACAA
GAGCAAAGTCATAAACGGAGCTCTGGAATTACTCAATGGTGTCGGTATCGAAGGCCTGACGACAAGGAAA
CTCGCTCAAAAGCTGGGAGTTGAGCAGCCTACCCTGTACTGGCACGTGAAGAACAAGCGGGCCCTGCTCG
ATGCCCTGCCAATCGAGATGCTGGACAGGCATCATACCCACTTCTGCCCCCTGGAAGGCGAGTCATGGCA
AGACTTTCTGCGGAACAACGCCAAGTCATACCGCTGTGCTCTCCTCTCACATCGCGACGGGGCTAAAGTG
CATCTCGGCACCCGCCCAACAGAGAAACAGTACGAAACCCTGGAAAATCAGCTCGCGTTCCTGTGTCAGC
AAGGCTTCTCCCTGGAGAACGCACTGTACGCTCTGTCCGCCGTGGGCCACTTTACACTGGGCTGCGTATT
GGAGGAACAGGAGCATCAAGTAGCAAAAGAGGAAAGAGAGACACCTACCACCGATTCTATGCCCCCACTT
CTGAGACAAGCAATTGAGCTGTTCGACCGGCAGGGAGCCGAACCTGCCTTCCTTTTCGGCCTGGAACTAA
TCATATGTGGCCTGGAGAAACAGCTAAAGTGCGAAAGCGGCGGGCCGACCGACGCCCTTGACGATTTTGA
CTTAGACATGCTCCCAGCCGATGCCCTTGACGATTTTGACCTTGACATGCTCCCCGGGTAAATAACTTCG
TATAGTATACATTATACGAAGTTATGGATCCGCGGCCGCAAATTCCGCCCCTCTCCCTCCCCCCCCCCTA
ACGTTACTGGCCGAAGCCGCTTGGAATAAGGCCGGTGTGCGTTTGTCTATATGTTATTTTCCACCATATT
GCCGTCTTTTGGCAATGTGAGGGCCCGGAAACCTGGCCCTGTCTTCTTGACGAGCATTCCTAGGGGTCTT
TCCCCTCTCGCCAAAGGAATGCAAGGTCTGTTGAATGTCGTGAAGGAAGCAGTTCCTCTGGAAGCTTCTT
GAAGACAAACAACGTCTGTAGCGACCCTTTGCAGGCAGCGGAACCCCCCACCTGGCGACAGGTGCCTCTG
CGGCCAAAAGCCACGTGTATAAGATACACCTGCAAAGGCGGCACAACCCCAGTGCCACGTTGTGAGTTGG
ATAGTTGTGGAAAGAGTCAAATGGCTCTCCTCAAGCGTATTCAACAAGGGGCTGAAGGATGCCCAGAAGG
TACCCCATTGTATGGGATCTGATCTGGGGCCTCGGTGCACATGCTTTACATGTGTTTAGTCGAGGTTAAA
AAAACGTCTAGGCCCCCCGAACCACGGGGACGTGGTTTTCCTTTGAAAAACACGATAATACCATGGCCAC
CGAGTACAAGCCCACGGTGCGCCTCGCCACCCGCGACGACGTCCCCCGGGCCGTACGCACCCTCGCCGCC
GCGTTCGCCGACTACCCCGCCACGCGCCACACCGTCGACCCGGACCGCCACATCGAGCGGGTCACCGAGC
TGCAAGAACTCTTCCTCACGCGCGTCGGGCTCGACATCGGCAAGGTGTGGGTCGCGGACGACGGCGCCGC
GGTGGCGGTCTGGACCACGCCGGAGAGCGTCGAAGCGGGGGCGGTGTTCGCCGAGATCGGCTCGCGCATG
GCCGAGTTGAGCGGTTCCCGGCTGGCCGCGCAGCAACAGATGGAAGGCCTCCTGGCGCCGCACCGGCCCA
AGGAGCCCGCGTGGTTCCTGGCCACCGTCGGCGTCTCGCCCGACCACCAGGGCAAGGGTCTGGGCAGCGC
CGTCGTGCTCCCCGGAGTGGAGGCGGCCGAGCGCGCTGGGGTGCCCGCCTTCCTGGAGACCTCCGCGCCC
CGCAACCTCCCCTTCTACGAGCGGCTCGGCTTCACCGTCACCGCCGACGTCGAGGTGCCCGAAGGACCGC
GCACCTGGTGCATGACCCGCAAGCCCGGTGCCTGAGTTCGCGTCTGGAACAATCAACCTCTGGATTACAA
AATTTGTGAAAGATTGACTGGTATTCTTAACTATGTTGCTCCTTTTACGCTATGTGGATACGCTGCTTTA
ATGCCTTTGTATCATGCTATTGCTTCCCGTATGGCTTTCATTTTCTCCTCCTTGTATAAATCCTGGTTGC
TGTCTCTTTATGAGGAGTTGTGGCCCGTTGTCAGGCAACGTGGCGTGGTGTGCACTGTGTTTGCTGACGC
AACCCCCACTGGTTGGGGCATTGCCACCACCTGTCAGCTCCTTTCCGGGACTTTCGCTTTCCCCCTCCCT
ATTGCCACGGCGGAACTCATCGCCGCCTGCCTTGCCCGCTGCTGGACAGGGGCTCGGCTGTTGGGCACTG
ACAATTCCGTGGTGTTGTCGGGGAAGCTGACGTCCTTTCCATGGCTGCTCGCCTGTGTTGCCACCTGGAT
TCTGCGCGGGACGTCCTTCTGCTACGTCCCTTCGGCCCTCAATCCAGCGGACCTTCCTTCCCGCGGCCTG
CTGCCGGCTCTGCGGCCTCTTCCGCGTCTTCGCCTTCGCCCTCAGACGAGTCGGATCTCCCTTTGGGCCG
CCTCCCCGCCTGGAATTAATTCTGCAGTCGAGACCTAGAAAAACATGGAGCAATCACAAGTAGCAATACA
GCAGCTACCAATGCTGATTGTGCCTGGCTAGAAGCACAAGAGGAGGAGGAGGTGGGTTTTCCAGTCACAC
CTCAGGTACCTTTAAGACCAATGACTTACAAGGCAGCTGTAGATCTTAGCCACTTTTTAAAAGAAAAGAG
GGGACTGGAAGGGCTAATTCACTCCCAACGAAGACAAGATCTGCTTTTTGCTTGTACTGGGTCTCTCTGG
TTAGACCAGATCTGAGCCTGGGAGCTCTCTGGCTAACTAGGGAACCCACTGCTTAAGCCTCAATAAAGCT
TGCCTTGAGTGCTTCAAGTAGTGTGTGCCCGTCTGTTGTGTGACTCTGGTAACTAGAGATCCCTCAGACC
CTTTTAGTCAGTGTGGAAAATCTCTAGCAGTAGTAGTTCATGTCATCTTATTATTCAGTATTTATAACTT
GCAAAGAAATGAATATCAGAGAGTGAGAGGCCTTGACATTGTTTAAACCCGCTGATCAGCCTCGACTGTG
CCTTCTAGTTGCCAGCCATCTGTTGTTTGCCCCTCCCCCGTGCCTTCCTTGACCCTGGAAGGTGCCACTC
CCACTGTCCTTTCCTAATAAAATGAGGAAATTGCATCGCATTGTCTGAGTAGGTGTCATTCTATTCTGGG
GGGTGGGGTGGGGCAGGACAGCAAGGGGGAGGATTGGGAAGACAATAGCAGGCATGCTGGGGATGCGGTG
GGCTCTATGGCTTCTGAGGCGGAAAGAACCAGCTGGGGCTCTAGGGGGTATCCCC
[124 nt withheld, positions 8736-8859]
C
[91 nt withheld, positions 8861-8951]
A
[49 nt withheld, positions 8953-9001]
CCTTTGACGTTGGAGTCCACGTTCTTT
[37 nt withheld, positions 9029-9065]
ACCCTATCTCGGTCTATTCTTTTGATTTATAAGGGATTTTGCCGATTTCGGCCTATTGGTTAAAAAATGA
GCTGATTTAACAAAAATTTAACGCGAATTAATTCTGTGGAATGTGTGTCAGTTAGGGTGTGGAAAGTCCC
CAGGCTCCCCAGCAGGCAGAAGTATGCAAAGCATGCATCTCAATTAGTCAGCAACCAGGTGTGGAAAGTC
CCCAGGCTCCCCAGCAGGCAGAAGTATGCAAAGCATGCATCTCAATTAGTCAGCAACCATAGTCCCGCCC
CTAACTCCGCCCATCCCGCCCCTAACTCCGCCCAGTTCCGCCCATTCTCCGCCCCATGGCTGACTAATTT
TTTTTATTTATGCAGAGGCCGAGGCCGCCTCTGCCTCTGAGCTATTCCAGAAGTAGTGAGGAGGCTTTTT
TGGAGGCCTAGGCTTTTGCAAAAAGCTCCCGGGAGCTTGTATATCCATTTTCGGATCTGATCAGCACGTG
ATGAAAAAGCCTGAACTCACCGCGACGTCTGTCGAGAAGTTTCTGATCGAAAAGTTCGACAGCGTCTCCG
ACCTGATGCAGCTCTCGGAGGGCGAAGAATCTCGTGCTTTCAGCTTCGATGTAGGAGGGCGTGGATATGT
CCTGCGGGTAAATAGCTGCGCCGATGGTTTCTACAAAGATCGTTATGTTTATCGGCACTTTGCATCGGCC
GCGCTCCCGATTCCGGAAGTGCTTGACATTGGGGAATTAATTCAGCGAGAGCCTGACCTATTGCATCTCC
CGCCGTGCACAGGGTGTCACGTTGCAAGACCTGCCTGAAACCGAACTGCCCGCTGTTCTGCAGCCGGTCG
CGGAGGCCATGGATGCGATCGCTGCGGCCGATCTTAGCCAGACGAGCGGGTTCGGCCCATTCGGACCGCA
AGGAATCGGTCAATACACTACATGGCGTGATTTCATATGCGCGATTGCTGATCCCCATGTGTATCACTGG
CAAACTGTGATGGACGACACCGTCAGTGCGTCCGTCGCGCAGGCTCTCGATGAGCTGATGCTTTGGGCCG
AGGACTGCCCCGAAGTCCGGCACCTCGTGCACGCGGATTTCGGCTCCAACAATGTCCTGACGGACAATGG
CCGCATAACAGCGGTCATTGACTGGAGCGAGGCGATGTTCGGGGATTCCCAATACGAGGTCGCCAACATC
TTCTTCTGGAGGCCGTGGTTGGCTTGTATGGAGCAGCAGACGCGCTACTTCGAGCGGAGGCATCCGGAGC
TTGCAGGATCGCCGCGGCTCCGGGCGTATATGCTCCGCATTGGTCTTGACCAACTCTATCAGAGCTTGGT
TGACGGCAATTTCGATGATGCAGCTTGGGCGCAGGGTCGATGCGACGCAATCGTCCGATCCGGAGCCGGG
ACTGTCGGGCGTACACAAATCGCCCGCAGAAGCGCGGCCGTCTGGACCGATGGCTGTGTAGAAGTACTCG
CCGATAGTGGAAACCGACGCCCCAGCACTCGTCCGAGGGCAAAGGAATAGCACGTGCTACGAGATTTCGA
TTCCACCGCCGCCTTCTATGAAAGGTTGGGCTTCGGAATCGTTTTCCGGGACGCCGGCTGGATGATCCTC
CAGCGCGGGGATCTCATGCTGGAGTTCTTCGCCCACCCCAACTTGTTTATTGCAGCTTATAATGGTTACA
AATAAAGCAATAGCATCACAAATTTCACAAATAAAGCATTTTTTTCACTGCATTCTAGTTGTGGTTTGTC
CAAACTCATCAATGTATCTTATCATGTCTGTATACCGTCGACCTCTAGCTAGAGCTTGGCGTAATCATGG
TCATAGCTGTTTCCTGTGTGAAATTGTTATCCGCTCACAATTCCACACAACATACGAGCCGGAAGCATAA
AGTGTAAAGCCTGGGGTGCCTAATGAGTGAGCTAACTCACATTAATTGCGTTGCGCTCACTGCCCGCTTT
CCAGTCGGGAAACCTGTCGTGCCAGCTGCATTAATGAATCGGCCAACGCGCGGGGAGAGGCGGTTTGCGT
ATTGGGCGCTCTTCCGCTTCCTCGCTCACTGACTCGCTGCGCTCGGTCGTTCGGCTGCGGCGAGCGGTAT
CAGCTCACTCAAAGGCGGTAATACGGTTATCCACAGAATCAGGGGATAACGCAGGAAAGAACATGTGAGC
AAAAGGCCAGCAAAAGGCCAGGAACCGTAAAAAGGCCGCGTTGCTGGCGTTTTTCCATAGGCTCCGCCCC
CCTGACGAGCATCACAAAAATCGACGCTCAAGTCAGAGGTGGCGAAACCCGACAGGACTATAAAGATACC
AGGCGTTTCCCCCTGGAAGCTCCCTCGTGCGCTCTCCTGTTCCGACCCTGCCGCTTACCGGATACCTGTC
CGCCTTTCTCCCTTCGGGAAGCGTGGCGCTTTCTCATAGCTCACGCTGTAGGTATCTCAGTTCGGTGTAG
GTCGTTCGCTCCAAGCTGGGCTGTGTGCACGAACCCCCCGTTCAGCCCGACCGCTGCGCCTTATCCGGTA
ACTATCGTCTTGAGTCCAACCCGGTAAGACACGACTTATCGCCACTGGCAGCAGCCACTGGTAACAGGAT
TAGCAGAGCGAGGTATGTAGGCGGTGCTACAGAGTTCTTGAAGTGGTGGCCTAACTACGGCTACACTAGA
AGAACAGTATTTGGTATCTGCGCTCTGCTGAAGCCAGTTACCTTCGGAAAAAGAGTTGGTAGCTCTTGAT
CCGGCAAACAAACCACCGCTGGTAGCGGTGGTTTTTTTGTTTGCAAGCAGCAGATTACGCGCAGAAAAAA
AGGATCTCAAGAAGATCCTTTGATCTTTTCTACGGGGTCTGACGCTCAGTGGAACGAAAACTCACGTTAA
GGGATTTTGGTCATGAGATTATCAAAAAGGATCTTCACCTAGATCCTTTTAAATTAAAAATGAAGTTTTA
AATCAATCTAAAGTATATATGAGTAAACTTGGTCTGACAGTTACCAATGCTTAATCAGTGAGGCACCTAT
CTCAGCGATCTGTCTATTTCGTTCATCCATAGTTGCCTGACTCCCCGTCGTGTAGATAACTACGATACGG
GAGGGCTTACCATCTGGCCCCAGTGCTGCAATGATACCGCGAGACCCACGCTCACCGGCTCCAGATTTAT
CAGCAATAAACCAGCCAGCCGGAAGGGCCGAGCGCAGAAGTGGTCCTGCAACTTTATCCGCCTCCATCCA
GTCTATTAATTGTTGCCGGGAAGCTAGAGTAAGTAGTTCGCCAGTTAATAGTTTGCGCAACGTTGTTGCC
ATTGCTACAGGCATCGTGGTGTCACGCTCGTCGTTTGGTATGGCTTCATTCAGCTCCGGTTCCCAACGAT
CAAGGCGAGTTACATGATCCCCCATGTTGTGCAAAAAAGCGGTTAGCTCCTTCGGTCCTCCGATCGTTGT
CAGAAGTAAGTTGGCCGCAGTGTTATCACTCATGGTTATGGCAGCACTGCATAATTCTCTTACTGTCATG
CCATCCGTAAGATGCTTTTCTGTGACTGGTGAGTACTCAACCAAGTCATTCTGAGAATAGTGTATGCGGC
GACCGAGTTGCTCTTGCCCGGCGTCAATACGGGATAATACCGCGCCACATAGCAGAACTTTAAAAGTGCT
CATCATTGGAAAACGTTCTTCGGGGCGAAAACTCTCAAGGATCTTACCGCTGTTGAGATCCAGTTCGATG
TAACCCACTCGTGCACCCAACTGATCTTCAGCATCTTTTACTTTCACCAGCGTTTCTGGGTGAGCAAAAA
CAGGAAGGCAAAATGCCGCAAAAAAGGGAATAAGGGCGACACGGAAATGTTGAATACTCATACTCTTCCT
TTTTCAATATTATTGAAGCATTTATCAGGGTTATTGTCTCATGAGCGGATACATATTTGAATGTATTTAG
AAAAATAAACAAATAGGGGTTCCGCGCACATTTCCCCGAAAAGTGCCACCTGACGTCGACGGATCGGGAG
ATCAACTTGTTTATTGCAGCTTATAATGGTTACAAATAAAGCAATAGCATCACAAATTTCACAAATAAAG
CATTTTTTTCACTGCATTCTAGTTGTGGTTTGTCCAAACTCATCAATGTATCTTATCATGTCTGGATCAA
CTGGATAACTCAAGCTAACCAAAATCATCCCAAACTTCCCACCCCATACCCTATTACCACTGCCAATTAC
CTGTGGTTTCATTTACTCTAAACCTGTGATTCCTCTGAATTATTTTCATTTTAAAGAAATTGTATTTGTT
AAATATGTACTACAAACTTAGTAGTTGGAAGG
